Addgene plasmid #31128: pCMV:DsRed(FRT)GFP
Depositing lab: Gerhart Ryffel. Depositing organization: Universitaetsklinikum Essen. Publication: FLP and Cre recombinase function in Xenopus embryos. Werdien D, Peiler G, Ryffel GU. Nucleic Acids Res. 2001 Jun 1. 29(11):E53-3. 10.1093/nar/29.11.e53 PubMed 11376165.
Backbone
  Vector backbone: pCS2+
  Backbone size w/o insert (bp): 4100
  Vector type: Mammalian Expression ; Flp/FRT
Growth in bacteria
  Bacterial resistance: Ampicillin, 100 μg/mL
  Growth temperature: 37°C
  Growth strain: DH5alpha
  Copy number: High Copy
Gene/Insert
  Gene/Insert name: DsRed(FRT)GFP
  Insert size (bp): 3500
  Cloning method: Restriction Enzyme; 5′ cloning site HindIII (destroyed during cloning); 3′ cloning site NotI (not destroyed)
  Sequencing primers: 5′ n/a
Terms and licenses: Academic/Nonprofit Terms; Industry Terms: Not Available to Industry
Depositor comments: FLP reporter: from red protein fluorescence to green protein fluorescence Please note that there are some small discrepancies between Addgene's quality control sequence and the assembled sequence from the depositor. These discrepancies should not affect the function of the plasmid.
How to cite: pCMV:DsRed(FRT)GFP was a gift from Gerhart Ryffel (Addgene plasmid # 31128 ; http://n2t.net/addgene:31128 ; RRID:Addgene_31128)
