[The description below was written by a language model from this plasmid's Addgene catalogue record and pLannotate feature annotations shown in this document.]
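Description:
pCMV:DsRed(FRT)GFP is a FLP recombinase reporter built in the pCS2+ expression backbone, catalogued as a mammalian expression / Flp-FRT vector and described in work testing FLP and Cre activity in Xenopus embryos. It is maintained in E. coli as a high-copy plasmid through a ColE1/pUC-type origin, with ampicillin selection from the β-lactamase gene. An f1 origin is also present, along with remnants of the lac region (lac promoter/operator and lacZα and lacI fragments) inherited from the parental cloning vector.

The payload is a colour-switch cassette driven by the simian CMV IE94 enhancer/promoter, which sits at the end of the circular map and reads into the insert. Downstream, a first minimal FRT site precedes a mammalian codon-optimised wild-type DsRed1 coding sequence followed by an SV40 polyadenylation signal. A second minimal FRT site in the same orientation follows, then a GFP coding sequence (annotated as mgfp5) with SV40 small t intron sequence. The only SV40 poly(A) element annotated after GFP lies on the opposite strand. Without FLP, transcription yields DsRed and stops at the poly(A) signal, so cells fluoresce red. FLP-mediated recombination between the two direct FRT repeats excises the DsRed-poly(A) unit and places GFP directly under the CMV promoter, switching fluorescence to green. The minimal FRT sites support excision but not integration. SP6 promoters upstream and a T3 promoter downstream are standard pCS2+ features that can be used for in vitro transcription.

The depositor notes small discrepancies between the assembled and quality-control sequences that are not expected to affect function. The annotated record (about 6.2 kb) is also shorter than the sum of the listed backbone and insert sizes.
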