Features (pLannotate 1.2.2; 23 found; start..end, strand, type, name):
     35..53      +  promoter       SP6 promoter: promoter for bacteriophage SP6 RNA polymerase
    174..207     +  protein_bind   FRT (minimal): supports FLP-mediated excision but not integration (Turan and Bode, 2011) FLP recombinase from the Saccharomyces cerevisiae 2μ plasmid
    215..233     +  promoter       SP6 promoter: promoter for bacteriophage SP6 RNA polymerase
    278..958     +  CDS            DsRed1: wild-type DsRed mammalian codon-optimized
    983..1066    +  CDS            large T antigen (fragment): large T antigen from SV40 (simian virus 40)
   1089..1223    +  polyA_signal   SV40 poly(A) signal: SV40 polyadenylation signal
   1225..1258    +  protein_bind   FRT (minimal): supports FLP-mediated excision but not integration (Turan and Bode, 2011) FLP recombinase from the Saccharomyces cerevisiae 2μ plasmid
   1285..2001    +  CDS            mgfp5: GFP with folding enhancement mutations; mgfp5; suitable for expression in plants due to removal of a cryptic intron
   2023..2097    +  CDS            small t antigen (fragment): SV40 (simian virus 40) small t antigen
   2099..2164    +  intron         small t intron: SV40 (simian virus 40) small t antigen intron
   2211..2345    -  polyA_signal   SV40 poly(A) signal: SV40 polyadenylation signal
   2368..2451    -  CDS            large T antigen (fragment): large T antigen from SV40 (simian virus 40)
   2499..2517    -  promoter       T3 promoter: promoter for bacteriophage T3 RNA polymerase
   2562..2578    -  protein_bind   lac operator: The lac repressor binds to the lac operator to inhibit transcription in E. coli. This inhibition can be relieved by adding lactose or isopropyl-β-D-thiogalactopyranoside (IPTG). lac repressor encoded by lacI
   2586..2616    -  promoter       lac promoter: promoter for the E. coli lac operon
   2631..2652    -  protein_bind   CAP binding site: CAP binding activates transcription in the presence of cAMP. E. coli catabolite activator protein
   2665..2757    -  CDS            lacI (fragment): lac repressor; lacI; The lac repressor binds to the lac operator to inhibit transcription in E. coli. This inhibition can be relieved by adding lactose or isopropyl-β-D-thiogalactopyranoside (IPTG).
   2940..3528    -  rep_origin     ori: high-copy-number ColE1/pMB1/pBR322/pUC origin of replication
   3699..4559    -  CDS            AmpR: β-lactamase; bla; confers resistance to ampicillin, carbenicillin, and related antibiotics
   4560..4664    -  promoter       AmpR promoter: bla
   4717..5145    -  rep_origin     f1 ori (sequence partly withheld): f1 bacteriophage origin of replication; arrow indicates direction of (+) strand synthesis
   5150..5216    -  CDS            lacZα (fragment): LacZα fragment of β-galactosidase; lacZ fragment
   5219..6203    +  promoter       CMV IE94 promoter: enhancer/promoter region of simian cytomegalovirus major immediate early transcription unit IE94
>Addgene plasmid #31128 | pCMV:DsRed(FRT)GFP | depositor full sequence | sequence record 14289 | Author sequence
CGCCATTCTGCCTGGGGACGTCGGAGCAAGCTTGATTTAGGTGACACTATAGAATACAAGCTACTTGTTC
TTTTTGCAGGATCCATCGATTCCCGGGAATTCAGGCCTCTCGAGCCTCTAGGAACAGTCGACGACACTGC
AGAGACCTACTTCACTAACAACCGGTACAGTTCGAAGTTCCTATTCTCTAGAAAGTATAGGAACTTCAAG
CTTGATTTAGGTGACACTATAGAATACAAGCTACTTGTTCTTTTTGCAGGATCCACCGGTCGCCACCATG
GTGCGCTCCTCCAAGAACGTCATCAAGGAGTTCATGCGCTTCAAGGTGCGCATGGAGGGCACCGTGAACG
GCCACGAGTTCGAGATCGAGGGCGAGGGCGAGGGCCGCCCCTACGAGGGCCACAACACCGTGAAGCTGAA
GGTGACCAAGGGCGGCCCCCTGCCCTTCGCCTGGGACATCCTGTCCCCCCAGTTCCAGTACGGCTCCAAG
GTGTACGTGAAGCACCCCGCCGACATCCCCGACTACAAGAAGCTGTCCTTCCCCGAGGGCTTCAAGTGGG
AGCGCGTGATGAACTTCGAGGACGGCGGCGTGGTGACCGTGACCCAGGACTCCTCCCTGCAGGACGGCTG
CTTCATCTACAAGGTGAAGTTCATCGGCGTGAACTTCCCCTCCGACGGCCCCGTAATGCAGAAGAAGACC
ATGGGCTGGGAGGCCTCCACCGAGCGCCTGTACCCCCGCGACGGCGTGCTGAAGGGCGAGATCCACAAGG
CCCTGAAGCTGAAGGACGGCGGCCACTACCTGGTGGAGTTCAAGTCCATCTACATGGCCAAGAAGCCCGT
GCAGCTGCCCGGCTACTACTACGTGGACTCCAAGCTGGACATCACCTCCCACAACGAGGACTACACCATC
GTGGAGCAGTACGAGCGCACCGAGGGCCGCCACCACCTGTTCCTGTAGCGGCCACTCGAGCATGCTCTAG
AGGATCATAATCAGCCATACCACATTTGTAGAGGTTTTACTTGCTTTAAAAAACCTCCCACACCTCCCCC
TGAACCTGAAACATAAAATGAATGCAATTGTTGTTGTTAACTTGTTTATTGCAGCTTATAATGGTTACAA
ATAAAGCAATAGCATCACAAATTTCACAAATAAAGCATTTTTTTCACTGCATTCTAGTTGTGGTTTGTCC
AAACTCATCAATGTATCTTATCATGTCTGGATCCGAAGTTCCTATTCTCTAGAAAGTATAGGAACTTCCC
GGGCCTAGGAGATCCACAGCCACCATGAGTAAAGGAGAAGAACTTTTCACTGGAGTTGTCCCAATTCTTG
TTGAATTAGATGGTGATGTTAATGGGTACAAATTTTCTGTCAGTGGAGAGGGTGAAGGTGATGCAACATA
CGGAAAACTTACCCTTAAATTTATTTGCACTACTGGAAAACTACCTGTTCCATGGCCAACACTTGTCACT
ACTCTCACTTATGGTGTTCAATGCTTTTCAAGATACCCAGATCATATGAAGCGGCACGACTTCTTCAAGA
GCGCCATGCCTGAGGGATACGTGCAGGAGAGGACCATCTTCTTCAAGGACGACGGGAACTACAAGACACG
TGCTGAAGTCAAGTTTGAGGGAGACACCCTCGTCAACAGGATCGAGCTTAAGGGAATCGATTTCAAGGAG
GACGGAAACATCCTCGGCCACAAGTTGGAATACAACTACAACTCCCACAACGTATACATCATGGCCGACA
AGCAGAAGAACGGCATCAAAGCCAACTTCAAGACCCGCCACAACATCGAAGACGGCGGCGTGCAACTCGC
TGATCATTATCAACAAAATACTCCAATTGGCGATGACCCTGTCCTTTTACCAGACAACCATTACCTGTCC
ACACAATCTGCCCTTTCGAAAGATCCCAACGAAAAGAGAGACCACATGGTCCTTCTTGAGTTTGTAACAG
CTGCTGGGATTACACATGGCATGGATGAACTATACAAATAACTCGAGCCTCTAGTCAGGGGGGATCTTTG
TGAAGGAACCTTACTTCTGTGGTGTGACATAATTGGACAAACTACCTACAGAGATTTAAAGCTCTAAGGT
AAATATAAAATTTTTAAGTGTATAATGTGTTAAACTACTGATTCTAATTGTTTGTGTATTTTAGATTCCA
ACCTATGGAACTGATGAATGGGAGCAGTGGTGGAATGCCAGATCCAGACATGATAAGATACATTGATGAG
TTTGGACAAACCACAACTAGAATGCAGTGAAAAAAATGCTTTATTTGTGAAATTTGTGATGCTATTGCTT
TATTTGTAACCATTATAAGCTGCAATAAACAAGTTAACAACAACAATTGCATTCATTTTATGTTTCAGGT
TCAGGGGGAGGTGTGGGAGGTTTTTTAAAGCAAGTAAAACCTCTACAAATGTGGTATGGCTGATTATGAT
CTGCGGCCGCGGCGCCAATGCATTGGGCCCGGTACCCAGCTTTTGTTCCCTTTAGTGAGGGTTAATTGCG
CGCTTGGCGTAATCATGGTCATAGCTGTTTCCTGTGTGAAATTGTTATCCGCTCACAATTCCACACAACA
TACGAGCCGGAAGCATAAAGTGTAAAGCCTGGGGTGCCTAATGAGTGAGCTAACTCACATTAATTGCGTT
GCGCTCACTGCCCGCTTTCCAGTCGGGAAACCTGTCGTGCCAGCTGCATTAATGAATCGGCCAACGCGCG
GGGAGAGGCGGTTTGCGTATTGGGCGCTCTTCCGCTTCCTCGCTCACTGACTCGCTGCGCTCGGTCGTTC
GGCTGCGGCGAGCGGTATCAGCTCACTCAAAGGCGGTAATACGGTTATCCACAGAATCAGGGGATAACGC
AGGAAAGAACATGTGAGCAAAAGGCCAGCAAAAGGCCAGGAACCGTAAAAAGGCCGCGTTGCTGGCGTTT
TTCCATAGGCTCCGCCCCCCTGACGAGCATCACAAAAATCGACGCTCAAGTCAGAGGTGGCGAAACCCGA
CAGGACTATAAAGATACCAGGCGTTTCCCCCTGGAAGCTCCCTCGTGCGCTCTCCTGTTCCGACCCTGCC
GCTTACCGGATACCTGTCCGCCTTTCTCCCTTCGGGAAGCGTGGCGCTTTCTCATAGCTCACGCTGTAGG
TATCTCAGTTCGGTGTAGGTCGTTCGCTCCAAGCTGGGCTGTGTGCACGAACCCCCCGTTCAGCCCGACC
GCTGCGCCTTATCCGGTAACTATCGTCTTGAGTCCAACCCGGTAAGACACGACTTATCGCCACTGGCAGC
AGCCACTGGTAACAGGATTAGCAGAGCGAGGTATGTAGGCGGTGCTACAGAGTTCTTGAAGTGGTGGCCT
AACTACGGCTACACTAGAAGGACAGTATTTGGTATCTGCGCTCTGCTGAAGCCAGTTACCTTCGGAAAAA
GAGTTGGTAGCTCTTGATCCGGCAAACAAACCACCGCTGGTAGCGGTGGTTTTTTTGTTTGCAAGCAGCA
GATTACGCGCAGAAAAAAAGGATCTCAAGAAGATCCTTTGATCTTTTCTACGGGGTCTGACGCTCAGTGG
AACGAAAACTCACGTTAAGGGATTTTGGTCATGAGATTATCAAAAAGGATCTTCACCTAGATCCTTTTAA
ATTAAAAATGAAGTTTTAAATCAATCTAAAGTATATATGAGTAAACTTGGTCTGACAGTTACCAATGCTT
AATCAGTGAGGCACCTATCTCAGCGATCTGTCTATTTCGTTCATCCATAGTTGCCTGACTCCCCGTCGTG
TAGATAACTACGATACGGGAGGGCTTACCATCTGGCCCCAGTGCTGCAATGATACCGCGAGACCCACGCT
CACCGGCTCCAGATTTATCAGCAATAAACCAGCCAGCCGGAAGGGCCGAGCGCAGAAGTGGTCCTGCAAC
TTTATCCGCCTCCATCCAGTCTATTAATTGTTGCCGGGAAGCTAGAGTAAGTAGTTCGCCAGTTAATAGT
TTGCGCAACGTTGTTGCCATTGCTACAGGCATCGTGGTGTCACGCTCGTCGTTTGGTATGGCTTCATTCA
GCTCCGGTTCCCAACGATCAAGGCGAGTTACATGATCCCCCATGTTGTGCAAAAAAGCGGTTAGCTCCTT
CGGTCCTCCGATCGTTGTCAGAAGTAAGTTGGCCGCAGTGTTATCACTCATGGTTATGGCAGCACTGCAT
AATTCTCTTACTGTCATGCCATCCGTAAGATGCTTTTCTGTGACTGGTGAGTACTCAACCAAGTCATTCT
GAGAATAGTGTATGCGGCGACCGAGTTGCTCTTGCCCGGCGTCAATACGGGATAATACCGCGCCACATAG
CAGAACTTTAAAAGTGCTCATCATTGGAAAACGTTCTTCGGGGCGAAAACTCTCAAGGATCTTACCGCTG
TTGAGATCCAGTTCGATGTAACCCACTCGTGCACCCAACTGATCTTCAGCATCTTTTACTTTCACCAGCG
TTTCTGGGTGAGCAAAAACAGGAAGGCAAAATGCCGCAAAAAAGGGAATAAGGGCGACACGGAAATGTTG
AATACTCATACTCTTCCTTTTTCAATATTATTGAAGCATTTATCAGGGTTATTGTCTCATGAGCGGATAC
ATATTTGAATGTATTTAGAAAAATAAACAAATAGGGGTTCCGCGCACATTTCCCCGAAAAGTGCCACCTA
AATTGTAAGCGTTAATATTTTGTTAAAATTCGCGTTAAATTTTTGTTAAATCAGCTCATTTTTTAACCAA
TAGGCCGAAATCGGCAAAATCCCTTATAAATCAAAAGAATAGACCGAGATAGGGT
[37 nt withheld, positions 4816-4852]
AAAGAACGTGGACTCCAACGTCAAAGG
[49 nt withheld, positions 4880-4928]
T
[91 nt withheld, positions 4930-5020]
G
[124 nt withheld, positions 5022-5145]
CCCATTCGCCATTCAGGCTGCGCAACTGTTGGGAAGGGCGATCGGTGCGGGCCTCTTCGCTATTACGCCA
GTCGACCATAGCCAATTCAATATGGCGTATATGGACTCATGCCAATTCAATATGGTGGATCTGGACCTGT
GCCAATTCAATATGGCGTATATGGACTCGTGCCAATTCAATATGGTGGATCTGGACCCCAGCCAATTCAA
TATGGCGGACTTGGCACCATGCCAATTCAATATGGCGGACTTGGCACTGTGCCAACTGGGGAGGGGTCTA
CTTGGCACGGTGCCAAGTTTGAGGAGGGGTCTTGGCCCTGTGCCAAGTCCGCCATATTGAATTGGCATGG
TGCCAATAATGGCGGCCATATTGGCTATATGCCAGGATCAATATATAGGCAATATCCAATATGGCCCTAT
GCCAATATGGCTATTGGCCAGGTTCAATACTATGTATTGGCCCTATGCCATATAGTATTCCATATATGGG
TTTTCCTATTGACGTAGATAGCCCCTCCCAATGGGCGGTCCCATATACCATATATGGGGCTTCCTAATAC
CGCCCATAGCCACTCCCCCATTGACGTCAATGGTCTCTATATATGGTCTTTCCTATTGACGTCATATGGG
CGGTCCTATTGACGTATATGGCGCCTCCCCCATTGACGTCAATTACGGTAAATGGCCCGCCTGGCTCAAT
GCCCATTGACGTCAATAGGACCACCCACCATTGACGTCAATGGGATGGCTCATTGCCCATTCATATCCGT
TCTCACGCCCCCTATTGACGTCAATGACGGTAAATGGCCCACTTGGCAGTACATCAATATCTATTAATAG
TAACTTGGCAAGTACATTACTATTGGAAGTACGCCAGGGTACATTGGCAGTACTCCCATTGACGTCAATG
GCGGTAAATGGCCCGCGATGGCTGCCAAGTACATCCCCATTGACGTCAATGGGGAGGGGCAATGACGCAA
ATGGGCGTTCCATTGACGTAAATGGGCGGTAGGCGTGCCTAATGGGAGGTCTATATAAGCAATGCTCGTT
TAGGGAAC
