>Addgene plasmid #31128 | pCMV:DsRed(FRT)GFP | addgene partial sequence | sequence record 38578 | DsRed1-C 5'-AGCTGGACATCACCTCCCACAACG-3'
AGCGCACCGAGGGCCGCCACCACCTGTTCCTGTAGCGGCCACTCGCAGCATGCTCTAGCAGGATCATAAT
CAGCCATACCACATTTGTAGAGGTTTTACCTTGCTTTAAAAAACCTCCCACACCTCCCCCTGAACCTGAA
ACATAAAATGAATGCAATTGTTGTTGTTAACTTGTTTATTGCAGCTTATAATGGTTACAAATAAAGCAAT
AGCATCACAAATTTCACAAATAAAGCATTTTTTTCACTGCATTCTAGTTGTGGTTTGTCCAAACTCATCA
ATGTATCTTATCATGTCTGGATCCGAAGTTCCTATTCTCTAGAAAGTATAGGAACTTCCCGGGCCTAGGA
GATCCACAGCCACCATGAGTAAAGGAGAAGAACTTTTCACTGGAGTTGTCCCAATTCTTGTTGAATTAGA
TGGTGATGTTAATGGGTACAAATTTTCTGTCAGTGGAGAGGGTGAAGGTGATGCAACATACAGAAAACTT
ACCCTTAAATTTATTTGCACTACTGGAAAACTACCTGTTCCATGGCCAACACTTGTCACTACTCTCACTT
ATGGTGTTCAATGCTTTTCAAGATATCCAGATCATATGAAGCGGCACGACTTCTTCAAGAGCGCCATGCC
TGAGGGATACGTGCAGGAGAGGACCATCTTCTTCAAGGACGACGGGAACTACAAGACACGTGCTGAAGTC
AAGTTTGAGGGAGACACCCTCGTCAACAGGATCGAGCTTAAGGGAATCGATTTCAAGGAGGACGGAAACA
TCCTCGGCCACAAGTTGGAATACAACTACAACTCCCACAACGTATACATCATGGCCGACAAGCAAAAGAA
C
